Addgene plasmid #199127: RB799
Purpose: This plasmid contains a barcoding cassette which gets integrated at Neut5 locus in Candida albicans genome
Depositing lab: Richard Bennett. Depositing organization: Brown University. Publication: Aneuploidy and gene dosage regulate filamentation and host colonization by Candida albicans. Kakade P, Sircaik S, Maufrais C, Ene IV, Bennett RJ. Proc Natl Acad Sci U S A. 2023 Mar 14;120(11):e2218163120. doi: 10.1073/pnas.2218163120. Epub 2023 Mar 9. PubMed 36893271.
Backbone
  Vector backbone: pRS314
  Backbone manufacturer: ATCC
  Backbone size w/o insert (bp): 6599
  Vector type: Yeast Expression
  Selectable markers: Nourseothricin
Growth in bacteria
  Bacterial resistance: Ampicillin, 100 μg/mL
  Growth temperature: 37°C
  Growth strain: DH5alpha
  Copy number: High Copy
Gene/Insert
  Gene/Insert name: 100 bp barcoding cassette
  Species: Synthetic
  Insert size (bp): 100
  Cloning method: Restriction Enzyme; 5′ cloning site SpeI (unknown if destroyed); 3′ cloning site ClaI (unknown if destroyed)
  Sequencing primers: 5′ GTGCCGTAAAGCACTAAATCGG; 3′ GTTACCTCACTCATTAGGCACCCC
Terms and licenses: Academic/Nonprofit Terms; Industry Terms: Not Available to Industry
Depositor comments: After restriction digestion with NgoMIV, this plasmid can be used to transform Candida strains which would barcode it with unique DNA barcodes
How to cite: RB799 was a gift from Richard Bennett (Addgene plasmid # 199127 ; http://n2t.net/addgene:199127 ; RRID:Addgene_199127)
