[The description below was written by a language model from this plasmid's Addgene catalogue record and pLannotate feature annotations shown in this document.]
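Description:
RB799 is a yeast shuttle plasmid built on the pRS314 backbone that serves as an integrating barcoding vector for Candida albicans. In E. coli it is maintained at high copy through a ColE1/pUC-type origin and selected with ampicillin via the AmpR (β-lactamase) gene. The backbone also carries the usual pRS314 elements: the S. cerevisiae TRP1 promoter and auxotrophic marker, a CEN6/ARS centromeric replication element, fragments of an f1/M13 phage origin, and the remains of a pBluescript-style cloning region with lacZα, lac promoter/operator, and flanking T7 and T3 promoters. The TRP1 and CEN/ARS parts are S. cerevisiae features inherited from the backbone, and the record assigns them no role in the Candida application.

The payload is a synthetic 100 bp barcoding cassette cloned between SpeI and ClaI sites. It is not annotated as a distinct feature in the table. Beside the cloning region lies a nourseothricin resistance cassette, in which a streptothricin acetyltransferase coding sequence is flanked by the Ashbya gossypii TEF promoter and TEF terminator, giving dominant drug selection of transformants. According to the record, the plasmid is linearised with NgoMIV and transformed into Candida strains, where the cassette integrates at the Neut5 locus and marks the strain with a unique DNA barcode. The Neut5 homology sequences that would direct this integration are not annotated in the feature table, although several unannotated stretches around the cloning region could hold them. Such barcoded strains can be told apart by their DNA tags, and the associated study concerns aneuploidy, filamentation and host colonisation in C. albicans.
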