Features (pLannotate 1.2.2; 23 found; start..end, strand, type, name):
    137..186     +  misc_feature   bom (fragment): basis of mobility region from pBR322
    324..471     +  promoter       TRP1 promoter: S. cerevisiae TRP1
    472..1146    +  CDS            TRP1: phosphoribosylanthranilate isomerase, required for tryptophan biosynthesis; S. cerevisiae TRP1; yeast auxotrophic marker
   1197..1248    +  misc_feature   bom (fragment): basis of mobility region from pBR322
   1249..1576    -  rep_origin     M13 ori (fragment) (sequence partly withheld): M13 bacteriophage origin of replication; arrow indicates direction of (+) strand synthesis
   1890..2019    -  rep_origin     f1 ori (fragment) (sequence partly withheld): f1 bacteriophage origin of replication; arrow indicates direction of (+) strand synthesis
   2023..2180    -  CDS            lacZα (fragment): LacZα fragment of β-galactosidase; lacZ fragment
   2183..2201    +  promoter       T7 promoter: promoter for bacteriophage T7 RNA polymerase
   2274..2471    -  terminator     TEF terminator: Ashbya gossypii TEF terminator
   2489..3058    -  CDS            sta: STA_STRLA - Experimental evidence at protein level: Swiss-Prot protein existence level 1. Involved in resistance to streptothricin, a broad-spectrum antibiotic produced by streptomycetes. Detoxifies streptothricin via acetylation of the beta amino group of the first beta-lysyl moiety of streptothricin. From Streptomyces lavendulae.
   3072..3415    -  promoter       TEF promoter: Ashbya gossypii TEF promoter
   3484..3502    -  promoter       T3 promoter: promoter for bacteriophage T3 RNA polymerase
   3547..3563    -  protein_bind   lac operator: The lac repressor binds to the lac operator to inhibit transcription in E. coli. This inhibition can be relieved by adding lactose or isopropyl-β-D-thiogalactopyranoside (IPTG). lac repressor encoded by lacI
   3571..3593    +  misc_feature   MCS (fragment): pBluescript multiple cloning site
   3649..3677    +  misc_feature   MCS (fragment): pBluescript multiple cloning site
   3942..3972    -  promoter       lac promoter: promoter for the E. coli lac operon
   3987..4008    -  protein_bind   CAP binding site: CAP binding activates transcription in the presence of cAMP. E. coli catabolite activator protein
   4021..4113    -  CDS            lacI (fragment): lac repressor; lacI; The lac repressor binds to the lac operator to inhibit transcription in E. coli. This inhibition can be relieved by adding lactose or isopropyl-β-D-thiogalactopyranoside (IPTG).
   4296..4884    -  rep_origin     ori: high-copy-number ColE1/pMB1/pBR322/pUC origin of replication
   5055..5915    -  CDS            AmpR: β-lactamase; bla; confers resistance to ampicillin, carbenicillin, and related antibiotics
   5916..6020    -  promoter       AmpR promoter: bla
   6057..6560    +  misc_feature   CEN/ARS: S. cerevisiae CEN6 centromere fused to an autonomously replicating sequence
   6628..35      +  CDS            rop (fragment) (across the origin): Rop protein, which maintains plasmids at low copy number; rop
>Addgene plasmid #199127 | RB799 | addgene full sequence | sequence record 392178 | Addgene NGS Result
TCGCGCGTTTCGGTGATGACGGTGAAAACCTCTGACACATGCAGCTCCCGGAGACGGTCACAGCTTGTCT
GTAAGCGGATGCCGGGAGCAGACAAGCCCGTCAGGGCGCGTCAGCGGGTGTTGGCGGGTGTCGGGGCTGG
CTTAACTATGCGGCATCAGAGCAGATTGTACTGAGAGTGCACCATAGATCACGACATTACTATATATATA
ATATAGGAAGCATTTAATAGAACAGCATCGTAATATATGTGTACTTTGCAGTTATGACGCCAGATGGCAG
TAGTGGAAGATATTCTTTATTGAAAAATAGCTTGTCACCTTACGTACAATCTTGATCCGGAGCTTTTCTT
TTTTTGCCGATTAAGAATTAATTCGGTCGAAAAAAGAAAAGGAGAGGGCCAAGAGGGAGGGCATTGGTGA
CTATTGAGCACGTGAGTATACGTGATTAAGCACACAAAGGCAGCTTGGAGTATGTCTGTTATTAATTTCA
CAGGTAGTTCTGGTCCATTGGTGAAAGTTTGCGGCTTGCAGAGCACAGAGGCCGCAGAATGTGCTCTAGA
TTCCGATGCTGACTTGCTGGGTATTATATGTGTGCCCAATAGAAAGAGAACAATTGACCCGGTTATTGCA
AGGAAAATTTCAAGTCTTGTAAAAGCATATAAAAATAGTTCAGGCACTCCGAAATACTTGGTTGGCGTGT
TTCGTAATCAACCTAAGGAGGATGTTTTGGCTCTGGTCAATGATTACGGCATTGATATCGTCCAACTGCA
TGGAGATGAGTCGTGGCAAGAATACCAAGAGTTCCTCGGTTTGCCAGTTATTAAAAGACTCGTATTTCCA
AAAGACTGCAACATACTACTCAGTGCAGCTTCACAGAAACCTCATTCGTTTATTCCCTTGTTTGATTCAG
AAGCAGGTGGGACAGGTGAACTTTTGGATTGGAACTCGATTTCTGACTGGGTTGGAAGGCAAGAGAGCCC
CGAAAGCTTACATTTTATGTTAGCTGGTGGACTGACGCCAGAAAATGTTGGTGATGCGCTTAGATTAAAT
GGCGTTATTGGTGTTGATGTAAGCGGAGGTGTGGAGACAAATGGTGTAAAAGACTCTAACAAAATAGCAA
ATTTCGTCAAAAATGCTAAGAAATAGGTTATTACTGAGTAGTATTTATTTAAGTATTGTTTGTGCACTTG
CCGATCTATGCGGTGTGAAATACCGCACAGATGCGTAAGGAGAAAATACCGCATCAGGAAATTGTAAGCG
TTAATATTTTGTTAAAATTCGCGTTAAATTTTTGTTAAATCAGCTCATTTTTTAACCAATAGGCCGAAAT
CGGCAAAATCCCTTATAAATCAAAAGAATAGACCGAGATAGGGT
[37 nt withheld, positions 1375-1411]
AAAGAACGTGGACTCCAACGTCAAAGG
[49 nt withheld, positions 1439-1487]
T
[87 nt withheld, positions 1489-1575]
GGCCGGCTAGGCCTTAACCCACTGAATTCTACATCGAACAAGAGAAACCTTTTTTTTTACTTTTTTCAAA
CTTGAACAAAGAAAAGAAAAAGAAAAAGAAAAAGCAATCACAGCTTATTAACGATTCGTGTTTAAATAAT
CAATTGAAAGGAAAATAGAAGATTTTTGAAAAAAAGTTATTGGTATTTATTAACTTAATATATCAGTAAC
ATCAAGAGAAAGAAACTGAATTATAAACAGAGTATGTGAAGCAATTGCAATTGCAATTATTAGAGATCCA
GAAAACTGAATTGTGCTTGAATACCACTTGTTTACCGGCG
[124 nt withheld, positions 1896-2019]
CCATTCGCCATTCAGGCTGCGCAACTGTTGGGAAGGGCGATCGGTGCGGGCCTCTTCGCTATTACGCCAG
CTGGCGAAAGGGGGATGTGCTGCAAGGCGATTAAGTTGGGTAACGCCAGGGTTTTCCCAGTCACGACGTT
GTAAAACGACGGCCAGTGAATTGTAATACGACTCACTATAGGGCGAATTGGGTACCGAATTCGAGCTCGT
TTAAACGTCGACACTGGATGGCGGCGTTAGTATCGAATCGACAGCAGTATAGCGACCAGCATTCACATAC
GATTGACGCATGATATTACTTTCTGCGCACTTAACTTCGCATCTGGGCAGATGATGTCGAGGCGAAAAAA
AATATAAATCACGCTAACATTTGATTAAAATAGAACAACTACAATATAAAAAAACTATACAAATGACAAG
TTCTTGAAAACAAGAATCTTTTTATTGTCAGTACTGACTCGAGTTATTATGGACATGGCATAGACATATA
CAAAGCTTGTTCACCATCGGAAGCAGTACCATCGTATAAAGCAGTATCCAAACCACACAAAGTGAAACCC
ATTCTTCTATAAGCATGAATAGCTGGAGCATTAACATTGGTAACTTCCAACCACAAATGACCAGCACCTC
TTTCTCTGGCGAATTCAGTAGCCAAACCCATCAAAGCTCTACCAACACCATGACCTCTATGTTCTGGAGC
AACTTCAATATCTTCAACAGTCAATCTTCTGTTCCAACCAGAATAAGAAACAACAACGAAACCAGCCAAA
TCACCATCATCACCATAAGCAACGAAAGTTCTAGAATCTGGATCACCATCTTCACCAGCATCGGATTCAT
CATCGGATTCATCATCTGGGAAAACCTTAGTCAATGGTGGATCAACTGGAACTTCTCTCAAAGTGAAACC
ATCACCAGTAGCAGTAACTCTAAAAACAGTATCGGTAGTGAAAGAACCATCCAAAGCTTCAATAGCTTCA
GCATCACCTGGAACAGAAGTTCTGTATCTATAAGCAGTATCATCCAAAGTAGTAGACATAATTGTAGGAT
CCGGTTGTTTATGTTCGGATGTGATGTGAGAACTGTATCCTAGCAAGATTTTAAAAGGAAGTATATGAAA
GAAGAACCTCAGTGGCAAATCCTAACCTTTTATATTTCTCTACAGGGGCGCGGCGTGGGGACAATTCAAC
GCGTCTGTGAGGGGAGCGTTTCCCTGCTCGCAGGTCTGCAGCGAGGAGCCGTAATTTTTGCTTCGCGCCG
TGCGGCCATCAAAATGTATGGACGCAAATGATTATACATGGGGATGTATGGGCTAAATGTACGGGCGACA
GTCACATCATGCCCCTGAGCTGCGCACGTCAAGACTGTCAAGGAGGGTATTCTGGGCCTCCATGTCGCTG
GCCGGGTGACCCGGCGGGGACGAGGCAAGCTTGATATCCCGCGGTGGAGCTCCAGCTTTTGTTCCCTTTA
GTGAGGGTTAATTTCGAGCTTGGCGTAATCATGGTCATAGCTGTTTCCTGTGTGAAATTGTTATCCGCTC
ACAATTCCACATGGCGGCCGCTCTAGAACTAGTGATGTCCACGAGGTCTCTATGAACTTGCGCTCAATTC
CGTCGACCTGCAGCGTACGATCGATACCGTCGACCTCGAGGGGGGGCCGGAAGGACGATGAAGGAGAGAA
AGTAGTAAGACAATATGACTTTGGACAGACATGAGATAAAAGTTTTAAAGGACAAGAAAAGGTTCGGGTT
AAAAGATGAGTATTGTATTTTTTCAAAATATCAATGCTTTTTCTGTTCTTGGGTTAGTGGTACCACCATT
GGTGATAAAACCTTTGGGGAGCCTCCTCCGAGCTTTCTCTTTGTTACTTTTTTTCTCAACTGATACTTGT
CATTCTTACTACAATTACAGGCCTAGCCGGCCCAACATAGGAGCCGGAAGCATAAAGTGTAAAGCCTGGG
GTGCCTAATGAGTGAGCTAACTCACATTAATTGCGTTGCGCTCACTGCCCGCTTTCCAGTCGGGAAACCT
GTCGTGCCAGCTGCATTAATGAATCGGCCAACGCGCGGGGAGAGGCGGTTTGCGTATTGGGCGCTCTTCC
GCTTCCTCGCTCACTGACTCGCTGCGCTCGGTCGTTCGGCTGCGGCGAGCGGTATCAGCTCACTCAAAGG
CGGTAATACGGTTATCCACAGAATCAGGGGATAACGCAGGAAAGAACATGTGAGCAAAAGGCCAGCAAAA
GGCCAGGAACCGTAAAAAGGCCGCGTTGCTGGCGTTTTTCCATAGGCTCCGCCCCCCTGACGAGCATCAC
AAAAATCGACGCTCAAGTCAGAGGTGGCGAAACCCGACAGGACTATAAAGATACCAGGCGTTTCCCCCTG
GAAGCTCCCTCGTGCGCTCTCCTGTTCCGACCCTGCCGCTTACCGGATACCTGTCCGCCTTTCTCCCTTC
GGGAAGCGTGGCGCTTTCTCATAGCTCACGCTGTAGGTATCTCAGTTCGGTGTAGGTCGTTCGCTCCAAG
CTGGGCTGTGTGCACGAACCCCCCGTTCAGCCCGACCGCTGCGCCTTATCCGGTAACTATCGTCTTGAGT
CCAACCCGGTAAGACACGACTTATCGCCACTGGCAGCAGCCACTGGTAACAGGATTAGCAGAGCGAGGTA
TGTAGGCGGTGCTACAGAGTTCTTGAAGTGGTGGCCTAACTACGGCTACACTAGAAGAACAGTATTTGGT
ATCTGCGCTCTGCTGAAGCCAGTTACCTTCGGAAAAAGAGTTGGTAGCTCTTGATCCGGCAAACAAACCA
CCGCTGGTAGCGGTGGTTTTTTTGTTTGCAAGCAGCAGATTACGCGCAGAAAAAAAGGATCTCAAGAAGA
TCCTTTGATCTTTTCTACGGGGTCTGACGCTCAGTGGAACGAAAACTCACGTTAAGGGATTTTGGTCATG
AGATTATCAAAAAGGATCTTCACCTAGATCCTTTTAAATTAAAAATGAAGTTTTAAATCAATCTAAAGTA
TATATGAGTAAACTTGGTCTGACAGTTACCAATGCTTAATCAGTGAGGCACCTATCTCAGCGATCTGTCT
ATTTCGTTCATCCATAGTTGCCTGACTCCCCGTCGTGTAGATAACTACGATACGGGAGGGCTTACCATCT
GGCCCCAGTGCTGCAATGATACCGCGAGACCCACGCTCACCGGCTCCAGATTTATCAGCAATAAACCAGC
CAGCCGGAAGGGCCGAGCGCAGAAGTGGTCCTGCAACTTTATCCGCCTCCATCCAGTCTATTAATTGTTG
CCGGGAAGCTAGAGTAAGTAGTTCGCCAGTTAATAGTTTGCGCAACGTTGTTGCCATTGCTACAGGCATC
GTGGTGTCACGCTCGTCGTTTGGTATGGCTTCATTCAGCTCCGGTTCCCAACGATCAAGGCGAGTTACAT
GATCCCCCATGTTGTGCAAAAAAGCGGTTAGCTCCTTCGGTCCTCCGATCGTTGTCAGAAGTAAGTTGGC
CGCAGTGTTATCACTCATGGTTATGGCAGCACTGCATAATTCTCTTACTGTCATGCCATCCGTAAGATGC
TTTTCTGTGACTGGTGAGTACTCAACCAAGTCATTCTGAGAATAGTGTATGCGGCGACCGAGTTGCTCTT
GCCCGGCGTCAATACGGGATAATACCGCGCCACATAGCAGAACTTTAAAAGTGCTCATCATTGGAAAACG
TTCTTCGGGGCGAAAACTCTCAAGGATCTTACCGCTGTTGAGATCCAGTTCGATGTAACCCACTCGTGCA
CCCAACTGATCTTCAGCATCTTTTACTTTCACCAGCGTTTCTGGGTGAGCAAAAACAGGAAGGCAAAATG
CCGCAAAAAAGGGAATAAGGGCGACACGGAAATGTTGAATACTCATACTCTTCCTTTTTCAATATTATTG
AAGCATTTATCAGGGTTATTGTCTCATGAGCGGATACATATTTGAATGTATTTAGAAAAATAAACAAATA
GGGGTTCCGCGCACATTTCCCCGAAAAGTGCCACCTGGGTCCTTTTCATCACGTGCTATAAAAATAATTA
TAATTTAAATTTTTTAATATAAATATATAAATTAAAAATAGAAAGTAAAAAAAGAAATTAAAGAAAAAAT
AGTTTTTGTTTTCCGAAGATGTAAAAGACTCTAGGGGGATCGCCAACAAATACTACCTTTTATCTTGCTC
TTCCTGCTCTCAGGTATTAATGCCGAATTGTTTCATCTTGTCTGTGTAGAAGACCACACACGAAAATCCT
GTGATTTTACATTTTACTTATCGTTAATCGAATGTATATCTATTTAATCTGCTTTTCTTGTCTAATAAAT
ATATATGTAAAGTACGCTTTTTGTTGAAATTTTTTAAACCTTTGTTTATTTTTTTTTCTTCATTCCGTAA
CTCTTCTACCTTCTTTATTTACTTTCTAAAATCCAAATACAAAACATAAAAATAAATAAACACAGAGTAA
ATTCCCAAATTATTCCATCATTAAAAGATACGAGGCGCGTGTAAGTTACAGGCAAGCGATCCGTCTAAGA
AACCATTATTATCATGACATTAACCTATAAAAATAGGCGTATCACGAGGCCCTTTCGTC
