>Addgene plasmid #199127 | RB799 | depositor partial sequence | sequence record 385616 | Barcoding cassette containing BC7 cloned in pDIS3 at SpeI_ClaI sites by CPEC method
TGGCGGCCGCTCTAGAACTAGTGATGTCCACGAGGTCTCTATGAACTTGCGCTCAATTCCGTCGACCTGC
AGCGTACGATCGATACCGTCGACCTCGAGG
